>Addgene plasmid #47880 | pTALYM4SpMi-05 | depositor full sequence | sequence record 68420 | pTALYM4SpMi-05
GAGGCCTTGCTCACGGATGCGGGGGAGTTGAGAGGTCCGCCGTTACAGTTGGACACAGGCCAACTTGTGA
AGATTGCAAAACGTGGCGGCGTGACCGCAATGGAGGCAGTGCATGCATCGCGCAATGCACTGACGGGTGC
CCCCCTGAACCTGACCCCGGACCAAGTGGTGGCTATCGCCAGCCACGATGGCGGCAAGCAAGCGCTCGAA
ACGGTGCAGCGGCTGTTGCCGGTGCTGTGCCAGGACCATGGCCTGACCCCGGACCAAGTGGTGGCTATCG
CCAGCAACATTGGCGGCAAGCAAGCGCTCGAAACGGTGCAGCGGCTGTTGCCGGTGCTGTGCCAGGACCA
TGGCCTGACCCCGGACCAAGTGGTGGCTATCGCCAGCAACGGTGGCGGCAAGCAAGCGCTCGAAACGGTG
CAGCGGCTGTTGCCGGTGCTGTGCCAGGACCATGGCCTGACCCCGGACCAAGTGGTGGCTATCGCCAGCA
ACGGTGGCGGCAAGCAAGCGCTCGAAACGGTGCAACGGCTGTTGCCGGTGCTGTGCCAGGACCATGGCCT
GACCCCGGACCAAGTGGTGGCTATCGCCAGCAACCACGGCGGCAAGCAAGCGCTCGAAACGGTGCAGCGG
CTGTTGCCGGTGCTGTGCCAGGACCATGGCCTGACCCCGGACCAAGTGGTGGCTATCGCCAGCAACGGTG
GCGGCAAGCAAGCGCTCGAAACGGTGCAGCGGCTGTTGCCGGTGCTGTGCCAGGACCATGGCCTGACCCC
GGACCAAGTGGTGGCTATCGCCAGCAACATTGGCGGCAAGCAAGCGCTCGAAACGGTGCAGCGGCTGTTG
CCGGTGCTGTGCCAGGACCATGGCCTGACCCCGGACCAAGTGGTGGCTATCGCCAGCAACATTGGCGGCA
AGCAAGCGCTCGAAACGGTGCAGCGGCTGTTGCCGGTGCTGTGCCAGGACCATGGCCTGACTCCGGACCA
AGTGGTGGCTATCGCCAGCCACGATGGCGGCAAGCAAGCGCTCGAAACGGTGCAGCGGCTGTTGCCGGTG
CTGTGCCAGGACCATGGCCTGACCCCGGACCAAGTGGTGGCTATCGCCAGCAACGGTGGCGGCAAGCAAG
CGCTCGAAACGGTGCAGCGGCTGTTGCCGGTGCTGTGCCAGGACCATGGCCTGACCCCGGACCAAGTGGT
GGCTATCGCCAGCCACGATGGCGGCAAGCAAGCGCTCGAAACGGTGCAGCGGCTGTTGCCGGTGCTGTGC
CAGGACCATGGCCTGACCCCGGACCAAGTGGTGGCTATCGCCAGCAACATTGGCGGCAAGCAAGCGCTCG
AAACGGTGCAGCGGCTGTTGCCGGTGCTGTGCCAGGACCATGGCCTGACCCCGGACCAAGTGGTGGCTAT
CGCCAGCAACGGTGGCGGCAAGCAAGCGCTCGAAACGGTGCAGCGGCTGTTGCCGGTGCTGTGCCAGGAC
CATGGCCTGACCCCGGACCAAGTGGTGGCTATCGCCAGCAACGGTGGCGGCAAGCAAGCGCTCGAAACGG
TGCAGCGGCTGTTGCCGGTGCTGTGCCAGGACCATGGCCTGACCCCGGACCAAGTGGTGGCTATCGCCAG
CAACCACGGCGGCAAGCAAGCGCTCGAAAGCATTGTGGCCCAGCTGAGCCGGCCTGATCCGGCGTTGGCC
GCGTTGACCAACGACCACCTCGTCGCCTTGGCCTGCCTCGGCGGACGTCCTGCCATGGATGCAGTGAAAA
AGGGATTGCCGCACGCGCCGGAATTGATCAGAAGAGTCAATCGCCGTATTGGCGAACGCACGTCCCATCG
CGTTGCGGGATCCACTGGAGGCGGAGGTGGCTCCGGCACCGCCTCCTCCATGGTGTCTAAGGGCGAAGAG
CTGATCAAGGAAAATATGCGTATGAAGGTGGTCATGGAAGGTTCGGTCAACGGCCACCAATTCAAATGCA
CAGGTGAAGGAGAAGGCAATCCGTACATGGGAACTCAAACCATGAGGATCAAAGTCATCGAGGGAGGACC
CCTGCCATTTGCCTTTGACATTCTTGCCACGTCGTTCATGTATGGCAGCCGTACTTTTATCAAGTACCCG
AAAGGCATTCCTGATTTCTTTAAACAGTCCTTTCCTGAGGGTTTTACTTGGGAAAGAGTTACGAGATACG
AAGATGGTGGAGTCGTCACCGTCATGCAGGACACCAGCCTTGAGGATGGCTGTCTCGTTTACCACGTCCA
AGTCAGAGGGGTAAACTTTCCCTCCAATGGTCCCGTGATGCAGAAGAAGACCAAGGGTTGGGAGCCTAAT
ACAGAGATGATGTATCCAGCAGATGGTGGTCTGAGGGGATACACTCATATGGCACTGAAAGTTGATGGTG
GTGGCCATCTGTCTTGCTCTTTCGTAACAACTTACAGGTCAAAAAAGACCGTCGGGAACATCAAGATGCC
CGGTATCCATGCCGTTGATCACCGCCTGGAAAGGTTAGAGGAAAGTGACAATGAAATGTTCGTAGTACAA
CGCGAACACGCAGTTGCCAAGTTCGCCGGGCTTGGTGGTGGGATGGACGAGCTGTACAAGTAAGAATTCT
GTACATATGGGCACCAAAGAACCTGTAAACGTTATCTTTTTAAATTGAATGTGCACAAATAAAAGTTTGG
AAAAGAAAAAAAAAAAAAAAAAAAAAAAAAAAAAAAAAAAAAAAAAAAAAAAAAAAAAAAAAAAAAAAAA
AAAATACGCATCATACGCTGTGGCGTACCTCGAGTCTAGAGGGCCCTTCGAACAAAAACTCATCTCAGAA
GAGGATCTGAATATGCATACCGGTCATCATCACCATCACCATTGAGTTTAAACCCGCTGATCAGCCTCGA
CTGTGCCTTCTAGTTGCCAGCCATCTGTTGTTTGCCCCTCCCCCGTGCCTTCCTTGACCCTGGAAGGTGC
CACTCCCACTGTCCTTTCCTAATAAAATGAGGAAATTGCATCGCATTGTCTGAGTAGGTGTCATTCTATT
CTGGGGGGTGGGGTGGGGCAGGACAGCAAGGGGGAGGATTGGGAAGACAATAGCAGGCATGCTGGGGATG
CGGTGGGCTCTATGGGCGGCCGCCACTGGCCGTCGTTTTACAACGTCGTGACTGGGAAAACCCTGGCGTT
ACCCAACTTAATCGCCTTGCAGCACATCCCCCTTTCGCCAGCTGGCGTAATAGCGAAGAGGCCCGCACCG
ATCGCCCTTCCCAACAGTTGCGCAGCCTGAATGGCGAATGGG
[124 nt withheld, positions 3263-3386]
C
[91 nt withheld, positions 3388-3478]
A
[49 nt withheld, positions 3480-3528]
CCTTTGACGTTGGAGTCCACGTTCTTT
[37 nt withheld, positions 3556-3592]
ACCCTATCTCGGTCTATTCTTTTGATTTATAAGGGATTTTGCCGATTTCGGCCTATTGGTTAAAAAATGA
GCTGATTTAACAAAAATTTAACGCGAATTTTAACAAAATATTAACGCTTACAATTTAGGTGGCACTTTTC
GGGGAAATGTGCGCGGAACCCCTATTTGTTTATTTTTCTAAATACATTCAAATATGTATCCGCTCATGAG
ACAATAACCCTGATAAATGCTTCAATAATATTGAAAAAGGAAGAGTATGAGTATTCAACATTTCCGTGTC
GCCCTTATTCCCTTTTTTGCGGCATTTTGCCTTCCTGTTTTTGCTCACCCAGAAACGCTGGTGAAAGTAA
AAGATGCTGAAGATCAGTTGGGTGCACGAGTGGGTTACATCGAACTGGATCTCAACAGCGGTAAGATCCT
TGAGAGTTTTCGCCCCGAAGAACGTTTTCCAATGATGAGCACTTTTAAAGTTCTGCTATGTGGCGCGGTA
TTATCCCGTATTGACGCCGGGCAAGAGCAACTCGGTCGCCGCATACACTATTCTCAGAATGACTTGGTTG
AGTACTCACCAGTCACAGAAAAGCATCTTACGGATGGCATGACAGTAAGAGAATTATGCAGTGCTGCCAT
AACCATGAGTGATAACACTGCGGCCAACTTACTTCTGACAACGATCGGAGGACCGAAGGAGCTAACCGCT
TTTTTGCACAACATGGGGGATCATGTAACTCGCCTTGATCGTTGGGAACCGGAGCTGAATGAAGCCATAC
CAAACGACGAGCGTGACACCACGATGCCTGTAGCAATGGCAACAACGTTGCGCAAACTATTAACTGGCGA
ACTACTTACTCTAGCTTCCCGGCAACAATTAATAGACTGGATGGAGGCGGATAAAGTTGCAGGACCACTT
CTGCGCTCGGCCCTTCCGGCTGGCTGGTTTATTGCTGATAAATCTGGAGCCGGTGAGCGTGGGTCTCGCG
GTATCATTGCAGCACTGGGGCCAGATGGTAAGCCCTCCCGTATCGTAGTTATCTACACGACGGGGAGTCA
GGCAACTATGGATGAACGAAATAGACAGATCGCTGAGATAGGTGCCTCACTGATTAAGCATTGGTAACTG
TCAGACCAAGTTTACTCATATATACTTTAGATTGATTTAAAACTTCATTTTTAATTTAAAAGGATCTAGG
TGAAGATCCTTTTTGATAATCTCATGACCAAAATCCCTTAACGTGAGTTTTCGTTCCACTGAGCGTCAGA
CCCCGTAGAAAAGATCAAAGGATCTTCTTGAGATCCTTTTTTTCTGCGCGTAATCTGCTGCTTGCAAACA
AAAAAACCACCGCTACCAGCGGTGGTTTGTTTGCCGGATCAAGAGCTACCAACTCTTTTTCCGAAGGTAA
CTGGCTTCAGCAGAGCGCAGATACCAAATACTGTCCTTCTAGTGTAGCCGTAGTTAGGCCACCACTTCAA
GAACTCTGTAGCACCGCCTACATACCTCGCTCTGCTAATCCTGTTACCAGTGGCTGCTGCCAGTGGCGAT
AAGTCGTGTCTTACCGGGTTGGACTCAAGACGATAGTTACCGGATAAGGCGCAGCGGTCGGGCTGAACGG
GGGGTTCGTGCACACAGCCCAGCTTGGAGCGAACGACCTACACCGAACTGAGATACCTACAGCGTGAGCT
ATGAGAAAGCGCCACGCTTCCCGAAGGGAGAAAGGCGGACAGGTATCCGGTAAGCGGCAGGGTCGGAACA
GGAGAGCGCACGAGGGAGCTTCCAGGGGGAAACGCCTGGTATCTTTATAGTCCTGTCGGGTTTCGCCACC
TCTGACTTGAGCGTCGATTTTTGTGATGCTCGTCAGGGGGGCGGAGCCTATGGAAAAACGCCAGCAACGC
GGCCTTTTTACGGTTCCTGGCCTTTTGCTGGCCTTTTGCTCACATGTTCTTTCCTGCGTTATCCCCTGAT
TCTGTGGATAACCGTATTACCGCCTTTGAGTGAGCTGATACCGCTCGCCGCAGCCGAACGACCGAGCGCA
GCGAGTCAGTGAGCGAGGAAGCGGAAGAGCGCCCAATACGCAAACCGCCTCTCCCCGCGCGTTGGCCGAT
TCATTAATGCAGCTGGCACGACAGGTTTCCCGACTGGAAAGCGGGCAGTGAGCGCAACGCAATTAATGTG
AGTTAGCTCACTCATTAGGCACCCCAGGCTTTACACTTTATGCTTCCGGCTCGTATGTTGTGTGGAATTG
TGAGCGGATAACAATTTCACACAGGAAACAGCTATGACCATGAGGCGCGCCGGATTCGACATTGATTATT
GACTAGTTATTAATAGTAATCAATTACGGGGTCATTAGTTCATAGCCCATATATGGAGTTCCGCGTTACA
TAACTTACGGTAAATGGCCCGCCTGGCTGACCGCCCAACGACCCCCGCCCATTGACGTCAATAATGACGT
ATGTTCCCATAGTAACGCCAATAGGGACTTTCCATTGACGTCAATGGGTGGAGTATTTACGGTAAACTGC
CCACTTGGCAGTACATCAAGTGTATCATATGCCAAGTACGCCCCCTATTGACGTCAATGACGGTAAATGG
CCCGCCTGGCATTATGCCCAGTACATGACCTTATGGGACTTTCCTACTTGGCAGTACATCTACGTATTAG
TCATCGCTATTACCATGGTCGAGGTGAGCCCCACGTTCTGCTTCACTCTCCCCATCTCCCCCCCCTCCCC
ACCCCCAATTTTGTATTTATTTATTTTTTAATTATTTTGTGCAGCGATGGGGGCGGGGGGGGGGGGGGGG
CGCGCGCCAGGCGGGGCGGGGCGGGGCGAGGGGCGGGGCGGGGCGAGGCGGAGAGGTGCGGCGGCAGCCA
ATCAGAGCGGCGCGCTCCGAAAGTTTCCTTTTATGGCGAGGCGGCGGCGGCGGCGGCCCTATAAAAAGCG
AAGCGCGCGGCGGGCGGGAGTCGCTGCGTTGCCTTCGCCCCGTGCCCCGCTCCGCGCCGCCTCGCGCCGC
CCGCCCCGGCTCTGACTGACCGCGTTACTCCCACAGGTGAGCGGGCGGGACGGCCCTTCTCCTCCGGGCT
GTAATTAGCGCTTGGTTTAATGACGGCTCGTTTCTTTTCTGTGGCTGCGTGAAAGCCTTAAAGGGCTCCG
GGAGGGCCCTTTGTGCGGGGGGGAGCGGCTCGGGGGGTGCGTGCGTGTGTGTGTGCGTGGGGAGCGCCGC
GTGCGGCCCGCGCTGCCCGGCGGCTGTGAGCGCTGCGGGCGCGGCGCGGGGCTTTGTGCGCTCCGCGTGT
GCGCGAGGGGAGCGCGGCCGGGGGCGGTGCCCCGCGGTGCGGGGGGGCTGCGAGGGGAACAAAGGCTGCG
TGCGGGGTGTGTGCGTGGGGGGGTGAGCAGGGGGTGTGGGCGCGGCGGTCGGGCTGTAACCCCCCCCTGC
ACCCCCCTCCCCGAGTTGCTGAGCACGGCCCGGCTTCGGGTGCGGGGCTCCGTGCGGGGCGTGGCGCGGG
GCTCGCCGTGCCGGGCGGGGGGTGGCGGCAGGTGGGGGTGCCGGGCGGGGCGGGGCCGCCTCGGGCCGGG
GAGGGCTCGGGGGAGGGGCGCGGCGGCCCCGGAGCGCCGGCGGCTGTCGAGGCGCGGCGAGCCGCAGCCA
TTGCCTTTTATGGTAATCGTGCGAGAGGGCGCAGGGACTTCCTTTGTCCCAAATCTGGCGGAGCCGAAAT
CTGGGAGGCGCCGCCGCACCCCCTCTAGCGGGCGCGGGCGAAGCGGTGCGGCGCCGGCAGGAAGGAAATG
GGCGGGGAGGGCCTTCGTGCGTCGCCGCGCCGCCGTCCCCTTCTCCCTCTCCAGCCTCGGGGCTGTCCGC
GGGGGGACGGCTGCCTTCGGGGGGGACGGGGCAGGGCGGGGTTCGGCTTCTGGCGTGTGACCGGCGGCTC
TAGAGCCTCTGCTAACCATGTTCATGCCTTCTTCTTTTTCCTACAGATCCTTAATTAATAATACGACTCA
CTATAGGGGCCGCCACCATGAGATCTCCTAAGAAAAAGAGGAAGGTGCAGGTGGATCTACGCACGCTCGG
CTACAGTCAGCAGCAGCAAGAGAAGATCAAACCGAAGGTGCGTTCGACAGTGGCGCAGCACCACGAGGCA
CTGGTGGGCCATGGGTTTACACACGCGCACATCGTTGCGCTCAGCCAACACCCGGCAGCGTTAGGGACCG
TCGCTGTCACGTATCAGCACATAATCACGGCGTTGCCAGAGGCGACACACGAAGACATCGTTGGCGTCGG
CAAACAGTGGTCCGGCGCACGCGCCCTG
Features (pLannotate 1.2.2; 18 found; start..end, strand, type, name):
   1639..1827    +  CDS            pthXo1 (fragment): PTHX1_XANOP - Also known as tal2b. Experimental evidence at protein level: Swiss-Prot protein existence level 1. Avirulence protein. Acts as a transcription factor in rice, inducing expression of a number of host genes including SWEET11 (Os8N3, XA13, AC Q6YZF3) in susceptible plants with the Xa13 allele. Plants with the xa13 allele, which has an altered promoter, are resistant to bacterial blight caused by this bacterial strain and do not induce SWEET11. The xa13 allele elicits an atypical hypersensitive response (HR). PthXo1 binds SWEET11 promoter DNA in a sequence-specific manner. From Xanth
   1870..2580    +  CDS            mRuby2: mRuby2 is a basic (constitutively fluorescent) red fluorescent protein published in 2012, derived from Entacmaea quadricolor. It has moderate acid sensitivity.
   2650..2671    +  promoter       TEF1 promoter (fragment): S. cerevisiae TEF1; promoter for EF-1α
   2871..3095    +  polyA_signal   bGH poly(A) signal: bovine growth hormone polyadenylation signal
   3104..3258    +  CDS            lacZα (fragment): LacZα fragment of β-galactosidase; lacZ fragment
   3263..3691    +  rep_origin     f1 ori (sequence partly withheld): f1 bacteriophage origin of replication; arrow indicates direction of (+) strand synthesis
   3744..3848    +  promoter       AmpR promoter: bla
   3849..4709    +  CDS            AmpR: β-lactamase; bla; confers resistance to ampicillin, carbenicillin, and related antibiotics
   4880..5468    +  rep_origin     ori: high-copy-number ColE1/pMB1/pBR322/pUC origin of replication
   5651..5743    +  CDS            lacI (fragment): lac repressor; lacI; The lac repressor binds to the lac operator to inhibit transcription in E. coli. This inhibition can be relieved by adding lactose or isopropyl-β-D-thiogalactopyranoside (IPTG).
   5756..5777    +  protein_bind   CAP binding site: CAP binding activates transcription in the presence of cAMP. E. coli catabolite activator protein
   5792..5822    +  promoter       lac promoter: promoter for the E. coli lac operon
   5830..5846    +  protein_bind   lac operator: The lac repressor binds to the lac operator to inhibit transcription in E. coli. This inhibition can be relieved by adding lactose or isopropyl-β-D-thiogalactopyranoside (IPTG). lac repressor encoded by lacI
   5890..6269    +  enhancer       CMV enhancer: human cytomegalovirus immediate early enhancer
   6271..6548    +  promoter       chicken β-actin promoter: No description available
   6549..7558    +  intron         chimeric intron: chimera between introns from chicken β-actin and rabbit β-globin
   7558..252     +  CDS            avrXa10 (fragment) (across the origin): AVX10_XANOO - Experimental evidence at protein level: Swiss-Prot protein existence level 1. Avirulence protein. Induces the hypersensitive response (HR)in rice plants carrying the resistance gene Xa10. Activity depends on the presence of the core repeat domains; replacement with repeat domains from other proteins (AvrBs3 of X.euvesicatoria (AC P14727) or AvrXa7 of this organism) does not elicit the HR. Probably acts as a transcription factor in its host plant (rice) to induce plant resistance or disease. From Xanthomonas oryzae pv. oryzae.
   7571..7589    +  promoter       T7 promoter: promoter for bacteriophage T7 RNA polymerase
