[The description below was written by a language model from this plasmid's Addgene catalogue record and pLannotate feature annotations shown in this document.]
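Description:
pTALYM4SpMi-05 is a 7,890 nt mammalian expression plasmid built on the pTALYM4 backbone that encodes a designer TALE DNA-binding protein fused at its C terminus to the red fluorescent protein mRuby2. According to the record, the TALE is directed against a minor satellite sequence of Mus spretus/Mus musculus, so the fusion acts as a sequence-specific fluorescent probe rather than as a nuclease; no nuclease domain is annotated despite the "TALEN" vector category. Expression is driven by the CAG promoter, which appears in the feature table as its three component parts: the CMV enhancer, the chicken β-actin promoter and a chimeric β-actin/β-globin intron. The open reading frame begins immediately downstream and spans the sequence origin. Its flanking portions are annotated as fragments of the Xanthomonas TAL effectors AvrXa10 and PthXo1, reflecting the TALE N- and C-terminal scaffold. The stretch between them is unannotated and presumably holds the custom repeat array, which was inserted through BsmBI sites that were destroyed during cloning. mRuby2 follows the C-terminal TALE segment, and a bGH polyadenylation signal terminates the transcript. A T7 promoter lies near the start of the coding region, which could permit in vitro transcription, although the record does not state this use.

The plasmid is propagated in E. coli using a high-copy ColE1/pUC-type origin with ampicillin selection through AmpR, and it also carries an f1 origin. Residual lac promoter/operator, lacZα and lacI fragments are remnants of the cloning vector, and the short TEF1 promoter match is probably incidental. No mammalian selection marker is annotated. The associated work concerns live visualisation of chromatin dynamics with fluorescent TALEs, so the construct is suited to labelling minor satellite repeats in living mouse cells.
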