Addgene plasmid #47880: pTALYM4SpMi-05
Purpose: TALE-mRuby2 against Mus spretus/musculus minor satellite sequence
Depositing lab: Maria-Elena Torres-Padilla. Depositing organization: Institut de Genetique et de Biologie Moleculaire et Cellulaire (IGBMC). Publication: Live visualization of chromatin dynamics with fluorescent TALEs. Miyanari Y, Ziegler-Birling C, Torres-Padilla ME. Nat Struct Mol Biol. 2013 Oct 6. doi: 10.1038/nsmb.2680. PubMed 24096363.
Backbone
  Vector backbone: pTALYM4
  Vector type: Mammalian Expression, TALEN
Growth in bacteria
  Bacterial resistance: Ampicillin, 100 μg/mL
  Growth temperature: 37°C
  Growth strain: SURE
  Copy number: High Copy
Gene/Insert
  Gene/Insert name: TALE-mRuby2
  Promoter: CAG
  Tag / fusion protein: mRuby2 (C terminal on backbone)
  Cloning method: Restriction Enzyme; 5′ cloning site BsmBI (destroyed during cloning); 3′ cloning site BsmBI (destroyed during cloning)
  Sequencing primers: 5′ catcgcgcaatgcactgac; 3′ ggcgacgaggtggtcgttgg
Terms and licenses: Academic/Nonprofit Terms; Industry Terms: Not Available to Industry
How to cite: pTALYM4SpMi-05 was a gift from Maria-Elena Torres-Padilla (Addgene plasmid # 47880 ; http://n2t.net/addgene:47880 ; RRID:Addgene_47880)
