>Addgene plasmid #47880 | pTALYM4SpMi-05 | addgene partial sequence | sequence record 72237 | mRuby2-R 5'- tccctcgatgactttgatcc-3'
TTCTCCTTCACCTGTGCATTTGAATTGGTGGCCGTTGACCGAACCTTCCATGACCACCTTCATACGCATA
TTTTCCTTGATCAGCTCTTCGCCCTTAGACACCATGGAGGAGGCGGTGCCGGAGCCACCTCCGCCTCCAG
TGGATCCCGCAACGCGATGGGACGTGCGTTCGCCAATACGGCGATTGACTCTTCTGATCAATTCCGGCGC
GTGCGGCAATCCCTTTTTCACTGCATCCATGGCAGGACGTCCGCCGAGGCAGGCCAAGGCGACGAGGTGG
TCGTTGGTCAACGCGGCCAACGCCGGATCAGGCCGGCTCAGCTGGGCCACAATGCTTTCGAGCGCTTGCT
TGCCGCCGTGGTTGCTGGCGATAGCCACCACTTGGTCCGGGGTCAGGCCATGGTCCTGGCACAGCACCGG
CAACAGCCGCTGCACCGTTTCGAGCGCTTGCTTGCCGCCACCGTTGCTGGCGATAGCCACCACTTGGTCC
GGGGTCAGGCCATGGTCCTGGCACAGCACCGGCAACAGCCGCTGCACCGTTTCGAGCGCTTGCTTGCCGC
CACCGTTGCTGGCGATAGCCACCACTTGGTCCGGGGTCAGGCCATGGTCCTGGCACAGCACCGGCAACAG
CCGCTGCACCGTTTCGAGCGCTTGCTTGCCGCCAATGTTGCTGGCGATAGCCACCACTTGGTCCGGGGTC
AGGCCATGGTCCTGGCACAGCACCGGCAACAGCCGCTGCACCGTTTCGAGCGCTTGCTTGCCGCCATCGT
GGCTGGCGATAGCCACCACTTGGTCCGGGGTCAGGCCATGGTCCTGGCACAGCACCGGCAACAGC
