>Addgene plasmid #47880 | pTALYM4SpMi-05 | addgene partial sequence | sequence record 72238 | TAL_F1 5'-ttggcgtcggcaaacagtgg-3'
GATTGCAAAACGTGGCGGCGTGACCGCAATGGAGGCAGTGCATGCATCGCGCAATGCACTGACGGGTGCC
CCCCTGAACCTGACCCCGGACCAAGTGGTGGCTATCGCCAGCCACGATGGCGGCAAGCAAGCGCTCGAAA
CGGTGCAGCGGCTGTTGCCGGTGCTGTGCCAGGACCATGGCCTGACCCCGGACCAAGTGGTGGCTATCGC
CAGCAACATTGGCGGCAAGCAAGCGCTCGAAACGGTGCAGCGGCTGTTGCCGGTGCTGTGCCAGGACCAT
GGCCTGACCCCGGACCAAGTGGTGGCTATCGCCAGCAACGGTGGCGGCAAGCAAGCGCTCGAAACGGTGC
AGCGGCTGTTGCCGGTGCTGTGCCAGGACCATGGCCTGACCCCGGACCAAGTGGTGGCTATCGCCAGCAA
CGGTGGCGGCAAGCAAGCGCTCGAAACGGTGCAACGGCTGTTGCCGGTGCTGTGCCAGGACCATGGCCTG
ACCCCGGACCAAGTGGTGGCTATCGCCAGCAACCACGGCGGCAAGCAAGCGCTCGAAACGGTGCAGCGGC
TGTTGCCGGTGCTGTGCCAGGACCATGGCCTGACCCCGGACCAAGTGGTGGCTATCGCCAGCAACGGTGG
CGGCAAGCAAGCGCTCGAAACGGTGCAGCGGCTGTTGCCGGTGCTGTGCCAGGACCATGGCCTGACCCCG
GACCAAGTGGTGGCTATCGCCAGCAACATTGGCTG
