>Addgene plasmid #47880 | pTALYM4SpMi-05 | addgene partial sequence | sequence record 72239 | TAL_R2 5'-ggcgacgaggtggtcgttgg-3'
TGCTTTCGAGCGCTTGCTTGCCGCCGTGGTTGCTGGCGATAGCCACCACTTGGTCCGGGGTCAGGCCATG
GTCCTGGCACAGCACCGGCAACAGCCGCTGCACCGTTTCGAGCGCTTGCTTGCCGCCACCGTTGCTGGCG
ATAGCCACCACTTGGTCCGGGGTCAGGCCATGGTCCTGGCACAGCACCGGCAACAGCCGCTGCACCGTTT
CGAGCGCTTGCTTGCCGCCACCGTTGCTGGCGATAGCCACCACTTGGTCCGGGGTCAGGCCATGGTCCTG
GCACAGCACCGGCAACAGCCGCTGCACCGTTTCGAGCGCTTGCTTGCCGCCAATGTTGCTGGCGATAGCC
ACCACTTGGTCCGGGGTCAGGCCATGGTCCTGGCACAGCACCGGCAACAGCCGCTGCACCGTTTCGAGCG
CTTGCTTGCCGCCATCGTGGCTGGCGATAGCCACCACTTGGTCCGGGGTCAGGCCATGGTCCTGGCACAG
CACCGGCAACAGCCGCTGCACCGTTTCGAGCGCTTGCTTGCCGCCACCGTTGCTGGCGATAGCCACCACT
TGGTCCGGGGTCAGGCCATGGTCCTGGCACAGCACCGGCAACAGCCGCTGCACCGTTTCGAGCGCTTGCT
TGCCGCCATCGTGGCTGGCGATAGCCACCACTTGGTCCGGAGTCAGGCCATGGTCCTGGCACAGCACCGG
CAACAGCCGCTGCACCGTTTCGAGCGCTTGCTTGCCGCCA
