>Addgene plasmid #47880 | pTALYM4SpMi-05 | addgene partial sequence | sequence record 72342 | TAL1_rev 5'-ccactgtttgccgacgccaa-3'
ATGTGCTGATACGTGACAGCGACGGTCCCTAACGCTGCCGGGTGTTGGCTGAGCGCAACGATGTGCGCGT
GTGTAAACCCATGGCCCACCAGTGCCTCGTGGTGCTGCGCCACTGTCGAACGCACCTTCGGTTTGATCTT
CTCTTGCTGCTGCTGACTGTAGCCGAGCGTGCGTAGATCCACCTGCACCTTCCTCTTTTTCTTAGGAGAT
CTCATGGTGGCGGCCCCTATAGTGAGTCGTATTATTAATTAAGGATCTGTAGGAAAAAGAAGAAGGCATG
AACATGGTTAGCAGAGGCTCTAGAGCCGCCGGTCACACGCCAGAAGCCGAACCCCGCCCTGCCCCGTCCC
CCCCGAAGGCAGCCGTCCCCCCGCGGACAGCCCCGAGGCTGGAGAGGGAGAAGGGGACGGCGGCGCGGCG
ACGCACGAAGGCCCTCCCCGCCCATTTCCTTCCTGCCGGCGCCGCACCGCTTCGCCCC
