>Addgene plasmid #47880 | pTALYM4SpMi-05 | addgene partial sequence | sequence record 73185 | BGH-Rev 5'-TAGAAGGCACAGTCGAGG-3'
ATGACCGGTATGCATATTCAGATCCTCTTCTGAGATGAGTTTTTGTTCGAAGGGCCCTCTAGACTCGAGG
TACGCCACAGCGTATGATGCGTATTTTTTTTTTTTTTTTTTTTTTTTTTTTTTTTTTTTTTTTTTTTTTT
TTTTTTTTTTTTTTTTTTTT
