>Addgene plasmid #47880 | pTALYM4SpMi-05 | addgene partial sequence | sequence record 73186 | TAL-F2 5'-ccaacgaccacctcgtcgcc-3'
AAGGGATTGCCGCACGCGCCGGAATTGATCAGAAGAGTCAATCGCCGTATTGGCGAACGCACGTCCCATC
GCGTTGCGGGATCCACTGGAGGCGGAGGTGGCTCCGGCACCGCCTCCTCCATGGTGTCTAAGGGCGAAGA
GCTGATCAAGGAAAATATGCGTATGAAGGTGGTCATGGAAGGTTCGGTCAACGGCCACCAATTCAAATGC
ACAGGTGAAGGAGAAGGCAATCCGTACATGGGAACTCAAACCATGAGGATCAAAGTCATCGAGGGAGGAC
CCCTGCCATTTGCCTTTGACATTCTTGCCACGTCGTTCATGTATGGCAGCCGTACTTTTATCAAGTACCC
GAAAGGCATTCCTGATTTCTTTAAACAGTCCTTTCCTGAGGGTTTTACTTGGGAAAGAGTTACGAGATAC
GAAGATGGTGGAGTCGTCACCGTCATGCAGGACACCAGCCTTGAGGATGGCTGTCTCGTTTACCACGTCC
AAGTCAGAGGGGTAAACTTTCCCTCCAATGGTCCCGTGATGCAGAAGAAGACCAAGGGTTGGGAGCCTAA
TACAGAGATGATGTATCCAGCAGATGGTGGTCTGAGGGGATACACTCATATGGCACTGAAAGTTGATGGT
GGTGGCCATCTGTCTTGCTCTTTCGTAACAACTTACAGGTCAAAAAAGACCGTCGGGAACATCAAGATGC
CCGGTATCCATGCCGTTGATCACCGCCTGGAAAGGTTAGAGGAAAGTGACAATGAAATGTTCGTAGTACA
ACGCGAACA
